Addgene plasmid #179076: pBBK92 pHomL-TDH3p-Scarlet(rfp)-Link-SCS2tmh-SSA1t-HomR (AmpR)
Purpose: Vector containing a yeast integration cassette for expressing TDH3p-Scarlet(rfp)-Link-SCS2tmh, an overexpressed (bright) marker for the endoplasmic reticulum
Depositing lab: Vincent Martin. Depositing organization: Concordia University. Publication: The MyLo CRISPR-Cas9 Toolkit: A Markerless Yeast Localization and Overexpression CRISPR-Cas9 Toolkit. Bean BDM, Whiteway M, Martin VJJ. G3 (Bethesda). 2022 Jun 16. pii: 6609175. doi: 10.1093/g3journal/jkac154. PubMed 35708612.
Backbone
  Vector backbone: pYTK089 (ColE1, AmpR)
  Vector type: Yeast Expression
Growth in bacteria
  Bacterial resistance: Ampicillin, 100 μg/mL
  Growth temperature: 37°C
  Growth strain: DH5alpha
  Copy number: High Copy
Gene/Insert
  Gene/Insert name: TDH3p-Scarlet(rfp)-Link-SCS2tmh
  Species: S. cerevisiae (budding yeast)
  Cloning method: Restriction Enzyme; 5′ cloning site Unknown (unknown if destroyed); 3′ cloning site Unknown (unknown if destroyed)
Terms and licenses: Academic/Nonprofit Terms; Industry Terms: Not Available to Industry
Depositor comments: Part of the Markerless Yeast Localization and Overexpression (MyLO) CRISPR-Cas9 Toolkit. Vector cloned using BsaI Golden Gate cloning
How to cite: pBBK92 pHomL-TDH3p-Scarlet(rfp)-Link-SCS2tmh-SSA1t-HomR (AmpR) was a gift from Vincent Martin (Addgene plasmid # 179076 ; http://n2t.net/addgene:179076 ; RRID:Addgene_179076)
