[The description below was written by a language model from this plasmid's Addgene catalogue record and pLannotate feature annotations shown in this document.]
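Description:
pBBK92 is a yeast integration-cassette plasmid from the Markerless Yeast Localization and Overexpression (MyLO) CRISPR-Cas9 toolkit, assembled by BsaI Golden Gate cloning in the pYTK089 backbone. In E. coli it is maintained as a high-copy plasmid through a ColE1/pUC-type origin and selected with ampicillin via the β-lactamase gene and its native promoter. It carries no complete yeast replication origin or selectable marker. The short ARS1 and HIS3 fragments annotated on either side of the expression unit are partial matches only. Their positions suggest they lie within the left and right homology arms (HomL and HomR) named in the construct title, although the record does not say which genomic locus those arms target.

The payload is a single expression unit of about 5.7 kb total plasmid context. The strong constitutive S. cerevisiae TDH3 (GAP) promoter drives a red fluorescent protein, annotated as mScarlet-I, joined through a linker to a short C-terminal fragment of Scs2, an integral ER membrane protein. This fragment corresponds to the Scs2 transmembrane helix and anchors the fluorescent protein to the endoplasmic reticulum membrane. According to the plasmid name the unit ends with the SSA1 terminator, which the automated annotation did not detect.

The construct is intended to supply a donor cassette for homology-directed insertion into the yeast genome. Within the toolkit, integration is driven by a Cas9-induced break rather than by marker selection, which fits the absence of an intact yeast marker. The resulting strain carries a bright, overexpressed red marker of the endoplasmic reticulum, useful as a reference for protein localization and colocalization imaging.
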