Features (pLannotate 1.2.2; 11 found; start..end, strand, type, name):
      1..861     -  CDS            AmpR: β-lactamase; bla; confers resistance to ampicillin, carbenicillin, and related antibiotics
    862..966     -  promoter       AmpR promoter: bla
   1069..1657    +  rep_origin     ori: high-copy-number ColE1/pMB1/pBR322/pUC origin of replication
   2391..2510    +  rep_origin     ARS1 (fragment): S. cerevisiae autonomously replicating sequence ARS1/ARS416
   2515..2561    +  promoter       HIS3 promoter (fragment): S. cerevisiae HIS3
   2562..2624    +  CDS            HIS3 (fragment): imidazoleglycerol-phosphate dehydratase, required for histidine biosynthesis; S. cerevisiae HIS3; yeast auxotrophic marker
   2835..3501    +  promoter       GAP promoter: S. cerevisiae TDH3; promoter for glyceraldehyde-3-phosphate dehydrogenase
   3508..4203    +  CDS            mScarlet-I: mScarlet-I is a basic (constitutively fluorescent) red fluorescent protein published in 2016, derived from synthetic construct. It is reported to be a rapidly-maturing monomer with moderate acid sensitivity.
   4231..4302    +  CDS            SCS2 (fragment): SCS2_YEAST - Experimental evidence at protein level: Swiss-Prot protein existence level 1. Targets proteins containing a FFAT motif to endoplasmic reticulum membranes. Regulates phospholipid biosynthesis by modulating the subcellular localization of the transcriptional repressor OPI1. From Saccharomyces cerevisiae (strain ATCC 204508 / S288c) (Baker's yeast).
   5355..5381    +  rep_origin     ARS1 (fragment): S. cerevisiae autonomously replicating sequence ARS1/ARS416
   5478..5599    +  CDS            HIS3 (fragment): imidazoleglycerol-phosphate dehydratase, required for histidine biosynthesis; S. cerevisiae HIS3; yeast auxotrophic marker
>Addgene plasmid #179076 | pBBK92 pHomL-TDH3p-Scarlet(rfp)-Link-SCS2tmh-SSA1t-HomR (AmpR) | addgene full sequence | sequence record 361029 | Addgene NGS Result
TTACCAATGCTTAATCAGTGAGGCACCTATCTCAGCGATCTGTCTATTTCGTTCATCCATAGTTGCCTGA
CTCCCCGTCGTGTAGATAACTACGATACGGGAGGGCTTACCATCTGGCCCCAGTGCTGCAATGATACCGC
GGGACCCACGCTCACCGGCTCCAGATTTATCAGCAATAAACCAGCCAGCCGGAAGGGCCGAGCGCAGAAG
TGGTCCTGCAACTTTATCCGCCTCCATCCAGTCTATTAATTGTTGCCGGGAAGCTAGAGTAAGTAGTTCG
CCAGTTAATAGTTTGCGCAACGTTGTTGCCATTGCTACAGGCATCGTGGTGTCACGCTCGTCGTTTGGTA
TGGCTTCATTCAGCTCCGGTTCCCAACGATCAAGGCGAGTTACATGATCCCCCATGTTGTGCAAAAAAGC
GGTTAGCTCCTTCGGTCCTCCGATCGTTGTCAGAAGTAAGTTGGCCGCAGTGTTATCACTCATGGTTATG
GCAGCACTGCATAATTCTCTTACTGTCATGCCATCCGTAAGATGCTTTTCTGTGACTGGTGAGTACTCAA
CCAAGTCATTCTGAGAATAGTGTATGCGGCGACCGAGTTGCTCTTGCCCGGCGTCAATACGGGATAATAC
CGCGCCACATAGCAGAACTTTAAAAGTGCTCATCATTGGAAAACGTTCTTCGGGGCGAAAACTCTCAAGG
ATCTTACCGCTGTTGAGATCCAGTTCGATGTAACCCACTCGTGCACCCAACTGATCTTCAGCATCTTTTA
CTTTCACCAGCGTTTCTGGGTGAGCAAAAACAGGAAGGCAAAATGCCGCAAAAAAGGGAATAAGGGCGAC
ACGGAAATGTTGAATACTCATACTCTTCCTTTTTCAATATTATTGAAGCATTTATCAGGGTTATTGTCTC
ATGAGCGGATACATATTTGAATGTATTTAGAAAAATAAACAAATAGGGGTTCCGCGCACATTTCCCCGAA
AAGTGCCACCTGTCATGACCAAAATCCCTTAACGTGAGTTTTCGTTCCACTGAGCGTCAGACCCCGTAGA
AAAGATCAAAGGATCTTCTTGAGATCCTTTTTTTCTGCGCGTAATCTGCTGCTTGCAAACAAAAAAACCA
CCGCTACCAGCGGTGGTTTGTTTGCCGGATCAAGAGCTACCAACTCTTTTTCCGAAGGTAACTGGCTTCA
GCAGAGCGCAGATACCAAATACTGTTCTTCTAGTGTAGCCGTAGTTAGGCCACCACTTCAAGAACTCTGT
AGCACCGCCTACATACCTCGCTCTGCTAATCCTGTTACCAGTGGCTGCTGCCAGTGGCGATAAGTCGTGT
CTTACCGGGTTGGACTCAAGACGATAGTTACCGGATAAGGCGCAGCGGTCGGGCTGAACGGGGGGTTCGT
GCACACAGCCCAGCTTGGAGCGAACGACCTACACCGAACTGAGATACCTACAGCGTGAGCTATGAGAAAG
CGCCACGCTTCCCGAAGGGAGAAAGGCGGACAGGTATCCGGTAAGCGGCAGGGTCGGAACAGGAGAGCGC
ACGAGGGAGCTTCCAGGGGGAAACGCCTGGTATCTTTATAGTCCTGTCGGGTTTCGCCACCTCTGACTTG
AGCGTCGATTTTTGTGATGCTCGTCAGGGGGGCGGAGCCTATGGAAAAACGCCAGCAACGCGGCCTTTTT
ACGGTTCCTGGCCTTTTGCTGGCCTTTTGCTCACATGTTCTTTCCTGCGTTATCCCCTGATTCTGTGGAT
AACCGTGCGGCCGCCAATGTTATCTATTGGCAGATGTTCATACGGGGCTTTCAAATATTGATGAAATTAT
GTGATGTTTAGAAGAAGATTCGAACTGTTTTCAGTAGATTTGGTAACTGTGCAACCATAACTCATGCCCC
CTATTTATCGGCATTGAGATTGTAAAGGAAGTAAAACGCATTTTTGCAGATCTGTTCTCTTATGTATTTT
TAATCGTCCTTGTATGGAAGTATCAAAGGGGACGTTCTTCACCTCCTTGGAAAACGCAAACTTTCTTTTT
GCCTATCACAGTATCTTATCGAGCTAACTATTTTCGACACACATGAAAAAGCAGAAATATTAACGAAAAA
GAAAAGAAAGACCATGTCATGTACGGGCAATCAGAATATGCAAGATGAGCGGGAACGGGCGAAATGTGCA
CGCGCACAACTTACGAAACGCGGATGAGTCACTGACAGCCACCGCAGAGGTTCTGACTCCTACTGAGCTC
TATTGGAGGTGGCAGAACCGGTAATCCCACAGTGAGCAACTTGACAAACCAACAGATATAGGCTGTGTCT
TAAAATATACCATCCAATACCTTGATGAACTTTTCAAAGATGACTAAAATAAGTGAAATTTCAACATTAA
CTTCGAGCTGTAAACACAGTGGTTTCTTTGCATAAACACCATCAGCCTCAAGTCGTCAAGTAAAGATTTC
GTGTTCATGCAGATAGATAACAATCTATATGTTGATAATTAGCGTTGCCTCATCAATGCGTACACGAAGA
ATATACTAAAAAATGAGCAGGCAAGATAAACGAAGGCAAAGATGACAGAGCAGAAAGCCCTAGTAAAGCG
TATTACAAATGAAACCAAGATTCAGATTGCGATCCCTGAATTCGCATCTAGATGGTAGAGCCACAAACAG
CCGGTACAAGCAACGATCTCCAGGACCATCTGAATCATGCGCGGATGACACGAACTCACGACGGCGATCA
CAGACATTAACCCACAGTACAGACACTGCGACAACGTGGCAATTCGTCGCAATACCGTCTCACTGAACTG
GCCGATAATTGCAGACGAACGCAGTTCGAGTTTATCATTATCAATACTGCCATTTCAAAGAATACGTAAA
TAATTAATAGTAGTGATTTTCCTAACTTTATTTAGTCAAAAAATTAGCCTTTTAATTCTGCTGTAACCCG
TACATGCCCAAAATAGGGGGCGGGTTACACAGAATATATAACATCGTAGGTGTCTGGGTGAACAGTTTAT
TCCTGGCATCCACTAAATATAATGGAGCCCGCTTTTTAAGCTGGCATCCAGAAAAAAAAAGAATCCCAGC
ACCAAAATATTGTTTTCTTCACCAACCATCAGTTCATAGGTCCATTCTCTTAGCGCAACTACAGAGAACA
GGGGCACAAACAGGCAAAAAACGGGCACAACCTCAATGGAGTGATGCAACCTGCCTGGAGTAAATGATGA
CACAAGGCAATTGACCCACGCATGTATCTATCTCATTTTCTTACACCTTCTATTACCTTCTGCTCTCTCT
GATTTGGAAAAAGCTGAAAAAAAAGGTTGAAACCAGTTCCCTGAAATTATTCCCCTACTTGACTAATAAG
TATATAAAGACGGTAGGTATTGATTGTAATTCTGTAAATCTATTTCTTAAACTTCTTAAATTCTACTTTT
ATAGTTAGTCTTTTTTTTAGTTTTAAAACACCAAGAACTTAGTTTCGAATAAACACACATAAACAAACAA
AAGATCTATGGTTAGTAAAGGTGAAGCTGTTATAAAAGAATTCATGAGGTTTAAAGTTCATATGGAAGGT
TCAATGAATGGTCATGAATTTGAAATTGAAGGTGAAGGTGAAGGTAGACCATATGAAGGTACACAAACTG
CTAAATTGAAAGTTACTAAAGGTGGTCCATTACCATTTTCTTGGGATATTTTGTCTCCACAATTCATGTA
TGGTTCTAGAGCTTTTATTAAGCATCCAGCTGATATTCCAGATTATTATAAACAATCTTTTCCTGAAGGT
TTTAAATGGGAAAGAGTTATGAATTTCGAAGATGGTGGTGCTGTTACTGTTACTCAAGATACTTCTTTGG
AAGATGGTACTTTAATCTATAAAGTTAAATTGAGAGGTACTAATTTTCCACCAGATGGTCCAGTTATGCA
AAAGAAAACTATGGGTTGGGAAGCATCTACTGAAAGATTGTATCCAGAAGATGGTGTTTTGAAAGGAGAC
ATTAAGATGGCTTTGAGATTGAAAGATGGTGGTCGGTACCTGGCCGACTTCAAGACCACCTATAAAGCTA
AAAAACCAGTTCAAATGCCAGGTGCATATAATGTTGATAGAAAGTTAGATATAACGTCGCATAACGAGGA
CTATACTGTAGTTGAACAATATGAACGTAGTGAAGGTAGACATAGTACCGGAGGAATGGATGAATTGTAT
AAATCTGGTCCTTCTGGCCCAACTGGTTCTAATGAATCATCCAGCATGGGTATATTCATATTGGTTGCAC
TCCTTATCTTGGTTTTAGGATGGTTCTACAGATAGCGAGATCCTAACTCGAGGCCAATTGGTGCGGCAAT
TGATAATAACGAAAATGTCTTTTAATGATCTGGGTATAATGAGGAATTTTCCGAACGTTTTTACTTTATA
TATATATATACATGTAACATATATTCTATACGCTATAGAGAAAGGAAATTTTTCAATTAAAAAAAAAATA
GAGAAAGAGTTTCACTTCTTGATTATCGCTAACACTAATGGTTGAAGTACTGCTACTTTAATTTTATGCT
GCCAATGAGACGACGGGGTCATCACGGCTCATCATGCGCCAAACAAATGTGTGCAATACACGCTCGGATG
ACTGCATGATGACCGCACTGACTGGGGACAGCAGATCCACCTAAGCCTGTGAGAGAAGCAGACACCCGAC
AGATCAAGGCAGTTAACTAGTGCACTGCAGTACAAATCGTCCCCAACAAAAGTGGGCTCTCAAAATTCAT
CACATTTAAATGCATATAGGAAGAGCAACAGTTGGTTTGCATCTGATGTTCCTTAAAGATTTCGACATAA
TGTGCGAAGTAGATCCCTTCAGCACTGTACTTGTTTTTGCGACTAGATTGTAAATCATTCTTTATTTAAT
CTCTTTCTTTAACTACTGCTTAAAGTATAATTTGGTCCGTAGTTTAATAACTATACTAAGCGAACGCTCT
CTCGAAATTTTTCTTAACGCGTCCTTGTACTGCGTCTAACGCTTTTGCCACTTGGATTTCTATTATAGGA
AATAGTCTCACTTACTGGGCGACGAATTTTCGCGTTTTGATGAAGCACAGGAAGAATTTCTTTATGCTCA
GAAGTTTGACAGCAAGCAAGTTCATCATTCGAACTAGCCTTATTGTTTTAGTTCAGTGACAGCGAACTGC
CGTACTCGATGCTTTATTTCTCACGGTAGAGCGGAAGAACAGATAGATCCCTACATATTGCTACCACTTC
TATTACACAATAGTTTCAATAGCTTGCAGCGTAGCTAAACTCTAAAATTTATCTAAATCACTCATATAAA
CCGAACCCTTCCCCTTCCGCTTATAGTACAGCTGATGCTCCTTCACTATTTTAACATGTGGAATTCTTGA
AAGAATGAAATCGCCATGCCAAGCCATCACACGGTCTTTTATGCAATTGATTGACCGCCTGCAACACATA
GGCAGTAAAATTTTTACAAGCAGTAGCAGAACAGGCCACACAATCGCAAGTGATTAACGTCCACACAGGT
ATAGGGTTTCTGGACCATATGATACATGCTCTGGCCAAGCATTCCGGCTGGTCGCTAATCGTTGAGTGCC
GAGCGGCCGCGATTATCAAAAAGGATCTTCACCTAGATCCTTTTAAATTAAAAATGAAGTTTTAAATCAA
TCTAAAGTATATATGAGTAAACTTGGTCTGACAG
